>Addgene plasmid #14376 | pAG304GPD-ccdB-Cerulean | depositor full sequence | sequence record 8039 | Author sequence
TCGCGCGTTTCGGTGATGACGGTGAAAACCTCTGACACATGCAGCTCCCGGAGACGGTCACAGCTTGTCT
GTAAGCGGATGCCGGGAGCAGACAAGCCCGTCAGGGCGCGTCAGCGGGTGTTGGCGGGTGTCGGGGCTGG
CTTAACTATGCGGCATCAGAGCAGATTGTACTGAGAGTGCACCAAACGACATTACTATATATATAATATA
GGAAGCATTTAATAGACAGCATCGTAATATATGTGTACTTTGCAGTTATGACGCCAGATGGCAGTAGTGG
AAGATATTCTTTATTGAAAAATAGCTTGTCACCTTACGTACAATCTTGATCCGGAGCTTTTCTTTTTTTG
CCGATTAAGAATTAATTCGGTCGAAAAAAGAAAAGGAGAGGGCCAAGAGGGAGGGCATTGGTGACTATTG
AGCACGTGAGTATACGTGATTAAGCACACAAAGGCAGCTTGGAGTATGTCTGTTATTAATTTCACAGGTA
GTTCTGGTCCATTGGTGAAAGTTTGCGGCTTGCAGAGCACAGAGGCCGCAGAATGTGCTCTAGATTCCGA
TGCTGACTTGCTGGGTATTATATGTGTGCCCAATAGAAAGAGAACAATTGACCCGGTTATTGCAAGGAAA
ATTTCAAGTCTTGTAAAAGCATATAAAAATAGTTCAGGCACTCCGAAATACTTGGTTGGCGTGTTTCGTA
ATCAACCTAAGGAGGATGTTTTGGCTCTGGTCAATGATTACGGCATTGATATCGTCCAACTGCATGGAGA
TGAGTCGTGGCAAGAATACCAAGAGTTCCTCGGTTTGCCAGTTATTAAAAGACTCGTATTTCCAAAAGAC
TGCAACATACTACTCAGTGCAGCTTCACAGAAACCTCATTCGTTTATTCCCTTGTTTGATTCAGAAGCAG
GTGGGACAGGTGAACTTTTGGATTGGAACTCGATTTCTGACTGGGTTGGAAGGCAAGAGAGCCCCGAAAG
CTTACATTTTATGTTAGCTGGTGGACTGACGCCAGAAAATGTTGGTGATGCGCTTAGATTAAATGGCGTT
ATTGGTGTTGATGTAAGCGGAGGTGTGGAGACAAATGGTGTAAAAGACTCTAACAAAATAGCAAATTTCG
TCAAAAATGCTAAGAAATAGGTTATTACTGAGTAGTATTTATTTAAGTATTGTTTGTGCACTTGCCTGCG
GTGTGAAATACCGCACAGATGCGTAAGGAGAAAATACCGCATCAGGAAATTGTAAACGTTAATATTTTGT
TAAAATTCGCGTTAAATTTTTGTTAAATCAGCTCATTTTTTAACCAATAGGCCGAAATCGGCAAAATCCC
TTATAAATCAAAAGAATAGACCGAGATAGGGT
[37 nt withheld, positions 1363-1399]
AAAGAACGTGGACTCCAACGTCAAAGG
[49 nt withheld, positions 1427-1475]
T
[91 nt withheld, positions 1477-1567]
G
[124 nt withheld, positions 1569-1692]
CGCGCCATTCGCCATTCAGGCTGCGCAACTGTTGGGAAGGGCGATCGGTGCGGGCCTCTTCGCTATTACG
CCAGCTGGCGAAGGGGGGATGTGCTGCAAGGCGATTAAGTTGGGTAACGCCAGGGTTTTCCCAGTCACGA
CGTTGTAAAACGACGGCCAGTGAATTGTAATACGACTCACTATAGGGCGAATTGGAGCTCTTCGAGTTTA
TCATTATCAATACTCGCCATTTCAAAGAATACGTAAATAATTAATAGTAGTGATTTTCCTAACTTTATTT
AGTCAAAAAATTAGCCTTTTAATTCTGCTGTAACCCGTACATGCCCAAAATAGGGGGCGGGTTACACAGA
ATATATAACACCGAAGGTGCCTGGGTGAACAGGTTTATTCCTGGCATCCACTAAATATAATGGAGCCCGC
TTTTTAAGCTGGCATCCAGAAAAAAAAAGAATCCCAGCACCAAAATATTGTTTTCTTCACCAACCATCAG
TTCATAGGTCCATTCTCTTAGCGCAACTACAGAGAACAGGGGCACAAACAGGCAAAAAACGGGCACAACC
TCAATGGAGTGATGCAACCTGCCTGGAGTAAATGATGACACAAGGCAATTGACCCACGCATGTATCTATC
TCATTTTCTTACACCTTCTATTACCTTCTGCTCTCTCTGATTTGGAAAAAGCTGAAAAAAAAGGTTGAAA
CCAGTTCCCTGAAATTATTCCCCTACTTGACTAATAAGTATATAAAGACGGTAGGTATTGATTGTAATTC
TGTAAATCTATTTCTTAAACTTCTTAAATTCTACTTTTATAGTTAGTCTTTTTTTTAGTTTTAAAACACC
AGAACTTAGTTTCGACGGATTCTAGAACTAGTGGATCCCCCATCACAAGTTTGTACAAAAAAGCTGAACG
AGAAACGTAAAATGATATAAATATCAATATATTAAATTAGATTTTGCATAAAAAACAGACTACATAATAC
TGTAAAACACAACATATCCAGTCACTATGGCGGCCGCATTAGGCACCCCAGGCTTTACACTTTATGCTTC
CGGCTCGTATAATGTGTGGATTTTGAGTTAGGATCCGTCGAGATTTTCAGGAGCTAAGGAAGCTAAAATG
GAGAAAAAAATCACTGGATATACCACCGTTGATATATCCCAATGGCATCGTAAAGAACATTTTGAGGCAT
TTCAGTCAGTTGCTCAATGTACCTATAACCAGACCGTTCAGCTGGATATTACGGCCTTTTTAAAGACCGT
AAAGAAAAATAAGCACAAGTTTTATCCGGCCTTTATTCACATTCTTGCCCGCCTGATGAATGCTCATCCG
GAATTCCGTATGGCAATGAAAGACGGTGAGCTGGTGATATGGGATAGTGTTCACCCTTGTTACACCGTTT
TCCATGAGCAAACTGAAACGTTTTCATCGCTCTGGAGTGAATACCACGACGATTTCCGGCAGTTTCTACA
CATATATTCGCAAGATGTGGCGTGTTACGGTGAAAACCTGGCCTATTTCCCTAAAGGGTTTATTGAGAAT
ATGTTTTTCGTCTCAGCCAATCCCTGGGTGAGTTTCACCAGTTTTGATTTAAACGTGGCCAATATGGACA
ACTTCTTCGCCCCCGTTTTCACCATGGGCAAATATTATACGCAAGGCGACAAGGTGCTGATGCCGCTGGC
GATTCAGGTTCATCATGCCGTCTGTGATGGCTTCCATGTCGGCAGAATGCTTAATGAATTACAACAGTAC
TGCGATGAGTGGCAGGGCGGGGCGTAAACGCCGCGTGGATCCGGCTTACTAAAAGCCAGATAACAGTATG
CGTATTTGCGCGCTGATTTTTGCGGTATAAGAATATATACTGATATGTATACCCGAAGTATGTCAAAAAG
AGGTATGCTATGAAGCAGCGTATTACAGTGACAGTTGACAGCGACAGCTATCAGTTGCTCAAGGCATATA
TGATGTCAATATCTCCGGTCTGGTAAGCACAACCATGCAGAATGAAGCCCGTCGTCTGCGTGCCGAACGC
TGGAAAGCGGAAAATCAGGAAGGGATGGCTGAGGTCGCCCGGTTTATTGAAATGAACGGCTCTTTTGCTG
ACGAGAACAGGGGCTGGTGAAATGCAGTTTAAGGTTTACACCTATAAAAGAGAGAGCCGTTATCGTCTGT
TTGTGGATGTACAGAGTGATATTATTGACACGCCCGGGCGACGGATGGTGATCCCCCTGGCCAGTGCACG
TCTGCTGTCAGATAAAGTCTCCCGTGAACTTTACCCGGTGGTGCATATCGGGGATGAAAGCTGGCGCATG
ATGACCACCGATATGGCCAGTGTGCCGGTCTCCGTTATCGGGGAAGAAGTGGCTGATCTCAGCCACCGCG
AAAATGACATCAAAAACGCCATTAACCTGATGTTCTGGGGAATATAAATGTCAGGCTCCCTTATACACAG
CCAGTCTGCAGGTCGACCATAGTGACTGGATATGTTGTGTTTTACAGTATTATGTAGTCTGTTTTTTATG
CAAAATCTAATTTAATATATTGATATTTATATCATTTTACGTTTCTCGTTCAGCTTTCTTGTACAAAGTG
GTGATGGGCTGCAGGAATTCGATATCAAGCTTAATGGTGAGCAAGGGCGAGGAGCTGTTCACCGGGGTGG
TGCCCATCCTGGTCGAGCTGGACGGCGACGTAAACGGCCACAAGTTCAGCGTGTCCGGCGAGGGCGAGGG
CGATGCCACCTACGGCAAGCTGACCCTGAAGTTCATCTGCACCACCGGCAAGCTGCCCGTGCCCTGGCCC
ACCCTCGTGACCACCCTGACCTGGGGCGTGCAGTGCTTCGCCCGCTACCCCGACCACATGAAGCAGCACG
ACTTCTTCAAGTCCGCCATGCCCGAAGGCTACGTCCAGGAGCGCACCATCTTCTTCAAGGACGACGGCAA
CTACAAGACCCGCGCCGAGGTGAAGTTCGAGGGCGACACCCTGGTGAACCGCATCGAGCTGAAGGGCATC
GACTTCAAGGAGGACGGCAACATCCTGGGGCACAAGCTGGAGTACAACTACATCAGCGACAACGTCTATA
TCACCGCCGACAAGCAGAAGAACGGCATCAAGGCCAACTTCAAGATCCGCCACAACATCGAGGACGGCAG
CGTGCAGCTCGCCGACCACTACCAGCAGAACACCCCCATCGGCGACGGCCCCGTGCTGCTGCCCGACAAC
CACTACCTGAGCACCCAGTCCAAGCTGAGCAAAGACCCCAACGAGAAGCGCGATCACATGGTCCTGCTGG
AGTTCGTGACCGCCGCCGGGATCACTCTCGGCATGGACGAGCTGTACAAGTAACTCGAGTCATGTAATTA
GTTATGTCACGCTTACATTCACGCCCTCCCCCCACATCCGCTCTAACCGAAAAGGAAGGAGTTAGACAAC
CTGAAGTCTAGGTCCCTATTTATTTTTTTATAGTTATGTTAGTATTAAGAACGTTATTTATATTTCAAAT
TTTTCTTTTTTTTCTGTACAGACGCGTGTACGCATGTAACATTATACTGAAAACCTTGCTTGAGAAGGTT
TTGGGACGCTCGAAGGCTTTAATTTGCGGCCGGTACCCAGCTTTTGTTCCCTTTAGTGAGGGTTAATTCC
GAGCTTGGCGTAATCATGGTCATAGCTGTTTCCTGTGTGAAATTGTTATCCGCTCACAATTCCACACAAC
ATAGGAGCCGGAAGCATAAAGTGTAAAGCCTGGGGTGCCTAATGAGTGAGGTAACTCACATTAATTGCGT
TGCGCTCACTGCCCGCTTTCCAGTCGGGAAACCTGTCGTGCCAGCTGCATTAATGAATCGGCCAACGCGC
GGGGAGAGGCGGTTTGCGTATTGGGCGCTCTTCCGCTTCCTCGCTCACTGACTCGCTGCGCTCGGTCGTT
CGGCTGCGGCGAGCGGTATCAGCTCACTCAAAGGCGGTAATACGGTTATCCACAGAATCAGGGGATAACG
CAGGAAAGAACATGTGAGCAAAAGGCCAGCAAAAGGCCAGGAACCGTAAAAAGGCCGCGTTGCTGGCGTT
TTTCCATAGGCTCGGCCCCCCTGACGAGCATCACAAAAATCGACGCTCAAGTCAGAGGTGGCGAAACCCG
ACAGGACTATAAAGATACCAGGCGTTCCCCCCTGGAAGCTCCCTCGTGCGCTCTCCTGTTCCGACCCTGC
CGCTTACCGGATACCTGTCCGCCTTTCTCCCTTCGGGAAGCGTGGCGCTTTCTCAATGCTCACGCTGTAG
GTATCTCAGTTCGGTGTAGGTCGTTCGCTCCAAGCTGGGCTGTGTGCACGAACCCCCCGTTCAGCCCGAC
CGCTGCGCCTTATCCGGTAACTATCGTCTTGAGTCCAACCCGGTAAGACACGACTTATCGCCACTGGCAG
CAGCCACTGGTAACAGGATTAGCAGAGCGAGGTATGTAGGCGGTGCTACAGAGTTCTTGAAGTGGTGGCC
TAACTACGGCTACACTAGAAGGACAGTATTTGGTATCTGCGCTCTGCTGAAGCCAGTTACCTTCGGAAAA
AGAGTTGGTAGCTCTTGATCCGGCAAACAAACCACCGCTGGTAGCGGTGGTTTTTTTGTTTGCAAGCAGC
AGATTACGCGCAGAAAAAAAGGATCTCAAGAAGATCCTTTGATCTTTTCTACGGGGTCTGACGCTCAGTG
GAACGAAAACTCACGTTAAGGGATTTTGGTCATGAGATTATCAAAAAGGATCTTCACCTAGATCCTTTTA
AATTAAAAATGAAGTTTTAAATCAATCTAAAGTATATATGAGTAAACTTGGTCTGACAGTTACCAATGCT
TAATCAGTGAGGCACCTATCTCAGCGATCTGTCTATTTCGTTCATCCATAGTTGCCTGACTGCCCGTCGT
GTAGATAACTACGATACGGGAGGGCTTACCATCTGGCCCCAGTGCTGCAATGATACCGCGAGACCCACGC
TCACCGGCTCCAGATTTATCAGCAATAAACCAGCCAGCCGGAAGGGCCGAGCGCAGAAGTGGTCCTGCAA
CTTTATCCGCCTCCATCCAGTCTATTAATTGTTGCCGGGAAGCTAGAGTAAGTAGTTCGCCAGTTAATAG
TTTGCGCAACGTTGTTGCCATTGCTACAGGCATCGTGGTGTCACGCTCGTCGTTTGGTATGGCTTCATTC
AGCTCCGGTTCCCAACGATCAAGGCGAGTTACATGATCCCCCATGTTGTGAAAAAAAGCGGTTAGCTCCT
TCGGTCCTCCGATCGTTGTCAGAAGTAAGTTGGCCGCAGTGTTATCACTCATGGTTATGGCAGCACTGCA
TAATTCTCTTACTGTCATGCCATCCGTAAGATGCTTTTCTGTGACTGGTGAGTACTCAACCAAGTCATTC
TGAGAATAGTGTATGCGGCGACCGAGTTGCTCTTGCCCGGCGTCAATACGGGATAATACCGCGCCACATA
GCAGAACTTTAAAAGTGCTCATCATTGGAAAACGTTCTTCGGGGCGAAAACTCTCAAGGATCTTACCGCT
GTTGAGATCCAGTTCGATGTAACCCACTCGTGCACCCAACTGATCTTCAGCATCTTTTACTTTCACCAGC
GTTTCTGGGTGAGCAAAAACAGGAAGGCAAAATGCCGCAAAAAAGGGAATAAGGGCGACACGGAAATGTT
GAATACTCATACTCTTCCTTTTTCAATATTATTGAAGCATTTATCAGGGTTATTGTCTCATGAGCGGATA
CATATTTGAATGTATTTAGAAAAATAAACAAATAGGGGTTCCGCGCACATTTCCCCGAAAAGTGCCACCT
GACGTCTAAGAAACCATTATTATCATGACATTAACCTATAAAAATAGGCGTATCACGAGGCCCTTTCGTC
Features (pLannotate 1.2.2; 28 found; start..end, strand, type, name):
    137..184     +  misc_feature   bom (fragment): basis of mobility region from pBR322
    185..465     +  promoter       TRP1 promoter: S. cerevisiae TRP1
    466..1140    +  CDS            TRP1: phosphoribosylanthranilate isomerase, required for tryptophan biosynthesis; S. cerevisiae TRP1; yeast auxotrophic marker
   1187..1236    +  misc_feature   bom (fragment): basis of mobility region from pBR322
   1237..1692    -  rep_origin     f1 ori (sequence partly withheld): f1 bacteriophage origin of replication; arrow indicates direction of (+) strand synthesis
   1700..1857    -  CDS            lacZα (fragment): LacZα fragment of β-galactosidase; lacZ fragment
   1860..1878    +  promoter       T7 promoter: promoter for bacteriophage T7 RNA polymerase
   1903..2547    +  promoter       GAP promoter: S. cerevisiae TDH3; promoter for glyceraldehyde-3-phosphate dehydrogenase
   2553..2573    +  misc_feature   MCS (fragment): pBluescript multiple cloning site
   2577..2701    +  protein_bind   attR1: mutant version of attR; recombination site for the Gateway® LR reaction LR Clonase™
   2726..2756    +  promoter       lac UV5 promoter: E. coli lac promoter with an "up" mutation
   2780..2809    +  promoter       cat promoter (fragment): promoter of the E. coli cat gene encoding chloramphenicol acetyltransferase
   2810..3469    +  CDS            CmR: chloramphenicol acetyltransferase; cat; confers resistance to chloramphenicol
   3651..3809    +  CDS            ccdA (fragment): CCDA_ECO57 - Also known as H, letA. Experimental evidence at protein level: Swiss-Prot protein existence level 1. Antitoxin component of a type II toxin-antitoxin (TA) system which inhibits the post-segregational killing (PSK) of plasmid-free cells, also referred to as a plasmid addiction system. Binds to and blocks the activity of CcdB; will also remove bound CcdB protein from the CcdB-GyrA complex by forming a CcdA-CcdB complex, a process termed rejuvenation. Functions as a transcriptional corepressor for the ccdAB operon, repression also requires CcdB (By similarity). From Escherichia coli
   3814..4116    +  CDS            ccdB: CCDB_ECOLI - Also known as G, letB, letD. Experimental evidence at protein level: Swiss-Prot protein existence level 1. Toxic component of a type II toxin-antitoxin (TA) system, functioning in plasmid maintainence. Responsible for the post- segregational killing (PSK) of plasmid-free cells, also referred to as a plasmid addiction system. Half-life of over 2 hours. Cell killing by CcdB is accompanied by filamentation, defects in chromosome and plasmid segregation, defects in cell division, formation of anucleate cells, decreased DNA synthesis and plasmid loss. Interferes with the activity of DN
   4160..4284    -  protein_bind   attR2: mutant version of attR; recombination site for the Gateway® LR reaction LR Clonase™
   4288..4315    +  misc_feature   MCS (fragment): pBluescript multiple cloning site
   4316..5035    +  CDS            mCerulean: enhanced monomeric variant of CFP (Rizzo et al., 2004) mammalian codon-optimized
   5042..5289    +  terminator     CYC1 terminator: S. cerevisiae CYC1; transcription terminator for CYC1
   5312..5330    -  promoter       T3 promoter: promoter for bacteriophage T3 RNA polymerase
   5375..5391    -  protein_bind   lac operator: The lac repressor binds to the lac operator to inhibit transcription in E. coli. This inhibition can be relieved by adding lactose or isopropyl-β-D-thiogalactopyranoside (IPTG). lac repressor encoded by lacI
   5399..5429    -  promoter       lac promoter: promoter for the E. coli lac operon
   5444..5465    -  protein_bind   CAP binding site: CAP binding activates transcription in the presence of cAMP. E. coli catabolite activator protein
   5478..5570    -  CDS            lacI (fragment): lac repressor; lacI; The lac repressor binds to the lac operator to inhibit transcription in E. coli. This inhibition can be relieved by adding lactose or isopropyl-β-D-thiogalactopyranoside (IPTG).
   5753..6341    -  rep_origin     ori: high-copy-number ColE1/pMB1/pBR322/pUC origin of replication
   6512..7372    -  CDS            AmpR: β-lactamase; bla; confers resistance to ampicillin, carbenicillin, and related antibiotics
   7373..7477    -  promoter       AmpR promoter: bla
   7572..35      +  CDS            rop (fragment) (across the origin): Rop protein, which maintains plasmids at low copy number; rop
