[The description below was written by a language model from this plasmid's Addgene catalogue record and pLannotate feature annotations shown in this document.]
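Description:
pAG304GPD-ccdB-Cerulean is an empty Gateway destination vector for protein expression in Saccharomyces cerevisiae, built on the pRS304 backbone. It is an integrating plasmid: the feature table shows no yeast replication origin or centromere, so stable maintenance in yeast depends on insertion into the genome, with transformants selected through the TRP1 auxotrophic marker, which is carried with its own promoter. In E. coli it replicates from a high-copy ColE1/pUC-type origin and carries an ampicillin resistance gene. An f1 origin and remnants of the pBluescript-type lacZα/MCS region with flanking T7 and T3 promoters are also present.

The expression unit consists of the strong constitutive GPD (TDH3/GAP) promoter, a Gateway cassette, an mCerulean coding sequence and the CYC1 terminator. The cassette is bounded by attR1 and attR2 sites and contains a chloramphenicol resistance gene and the ccdB toxin gene. Because CcdB kills ordinary E. coli strains, the unrecombined vector must be propagated in a ccdB-tolerant strain, and chloramphenicol together with ampicillin maintains the cassette. In an LR recombination with an entry clone, the open reading frame of interest replaces the cassette, and loss of ccdB provides counter-selection against parental plasmid.

A correctly framed insert lacking a stop codon is then expressed as a C-terminal fusion to the cyan fluorescent protein Cerulean. The vector belongs to a suite of yeast Gateway plasmids designed for high-throughput genetic analysis. It suits constitutive expression of fluorescently tagged proteins from a chromosomal locus, for example for localisation studies. The depositor notes that the full sequence is a reference and may not match the plasmid exactly.
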