Addgene plasmid #14376: pAG304GPD-ccdB-Cerulean
Purpose: (Empty Backbone)
Depositing lab: Susan Lindquist. Depositing organization: Whitehead Institute for Biomedical Research. Publication: A suite of Gateway cloning vectors for high-throughput genetic analysis in Saccharomyces cerevisiae. Alberti S, Gitler AD, Lindquist S. Yeast. 2007 Oct . 24(10):913-9. 10.1002/yea.1502 PubMed 17583893.
Backbone
  Vector backbone: pRS304
  Vector type: Yeast Expression ; Gateway Destination
  Selectable markers: TRP1
Growth in bacteria
  Bacterial resistance: Chloramphenicol and Ampicillin, 25 & 100 μg/mL
  Growth temperature: 37°C
  Growth strain: ccdB Survival
  Growth instructions: DB3.1, ccdB Survival
  Copy number: Unknown
Gene/Insert
  Gene/Insert name: None
  Tag / fusion protein: Cerulean (C terminal on backbone)
  Cloning method: Gateway Cloning
  Sequencing primers: 5′ GPDPro_F
Terms and licenses: Academic/Nonprofit Terms; Industry Terms: Not Available to Industry
Depositor comments: Type of plasmid: integrating. This plasmid contains the Gateway technology from Invitrogen; Invitrogen requires purchasing of Gateway Clonase for carrying out the Gateway recombinational cloning reaction http://www.invitrogen.com Please note that the full plasmid sequence is provided as a reference only, and may not match the exact sequence of the plasmid.
How to cite: pAG304GPD-ccdB-Cerulean was a gift from Susan Lindquist (Addgene plasmid # 14376 ; http://n2t.net/addgene:14376 ; RRID:Addgene_14376)
