>Addgene plasmid #14376 | pAG304GPD-ccdB-Cerulean | addgene partial sequence | sequence record 21010 | 14376 with pRS_marker
TTAATAGAACAGCATCGTAATATATGTGTACTTTGCAGTTATGACGCCAGATGGCAGTAGTGGAAGATAT
TCTTTATTGAAAAATAGCTTGTCACCTTACGTACAATCTTGATCCGGAGCTTTTCTTTTTTTGCCGATTA
AGAATTAATTCGGTCGAAAAAAGAAAAGGAGAGGGCCAAGAGGGAGGGCATTGGTGACTATTGAGCACGT
GAGTATACGTGATTAAGCACACAAAGGCAGCTTGGAGTATGTCTGTTATTAATTTCACAGGTAGTTCTGG
TCCATTGGTGAAAGTTTGCGGCTTGCAGAGCACAGAGGCCGCAGAATGTGCTCTAGATTCCGATGCTGAC
TTGCTGGGTATTATATGTGTGCCCAATAGAAAGAGAACAATTGACCCGGTTATTGCAAGGAAAATTTCAA
GTCTTGTAAAAGCATATAAAAATAGTTCAGGCACTCCGAAATACTTGGTTGGCGTGTTTCGTAATCAACC
TAAGGAGGATGTTTTGGCTCTGGTCAATGATTACGGCATTGATATCGTCCAACTGCATGGAGATGAGTCG
TGGCAAGAATACCAAGAGTTCCTCGGTTTGCCAGTTATTANAAGACTCGTATTTCCAAAAGACTGCAACA
TACTACTCAGTGCAGCTTCACAGAAACCTCA
