>Addgene plasmid #14376 | pAG304GPD-ccdB-Cerulean | addgene partial sequence | sequence record 21011 | 14376 with GW5
GCATAAAGTGTAAAGCCTGGGGGTGCCTAATGCGGCCGCCATAGTGACTGGATATGTTGTGTTTTACAGT
ATTATGTAGTCTGTTTTTTATGCAAAATCTAATTTAATATATTGATATTTATATCATTTTACGTTTCTCG
TTCAGCTTTTTTGTACAAACTTGTGATGGGGGATCCACTAGTTCTAGAATCCGTCGAAACTAAGTTCTGG
TGTTTTAAAACTAAAAAAAAGACTAACTATAAAAGTAGAATTTAAGAAGTTTAAGAAATAGATTTACAGA
ATTACAATCAATACCTACCGTCTTTATATACTTATTAGTCAAGTAGGGGAATAATTTCAGGGAACTGGTT
TCAACCTTTTTTTTCAGCTTTTTCCAAATCAGAGAGAGCAGAAGGTAATAGAAGGTGTAAGAAAATGAGA
TAGATACATGCGTGGGTCAATTGCCTTGTGTCATCATTTACTCCAGGCAGGTTGCATCACTCCATTGAGG
TTGTGCCCGTTTTTTGCCTGTTTGTGCCCCTGTTCTCTGTAGTTGCGCTAAGAGAATGGACCTATGAACT
GATGGTTGGTGAAGAAAACAATATTTTGGTGCTGGGATTCTTTTTTTTTCTGGATGCCAGCTTAAAAAGC
GGGCTCCATTATATTTAGTGGATGCCAGGAATAAACTGTTCACCCAGACACCTA
