>Addgene plasmid #14376 | pAG304GPD-ccdB-Cerulean | addgene partial sequence | sequence record 21012 | 14376 with GW3
CGGGGAAGAAGTGGCTGAATCTCAGCCACCGCGAAAATGACATCAAAAACGCCATTAACCTGATGTTCTG
GGGAATATAAATGTCAGGCTCCCTTATACACAGCCAGTCTGCAGGTCGACCATAGTGACTGGATATGTTG
TGTTTTACAGTATTATGTAGTCTGTTTTTTATGCAAAATCTAATTTAATATATTGATATTTATATCATTT
TACGTTTCTCGTTCAGCTTTCTTGTACAAAGTGGTGATGGGCTGCAGGAATTCGATATCAAGCTTAATGG
TGAGCAAGGGCGAGGAGCTGTTCACCGGGGTGGTGCCCATCCTGGTCGAGCTGGACGGCGACGTAAACGG
CCACAAGTTCAGCGTGTCCGGCGAGGGCGAGGGCGATGCCACCTACGGCAAGCTGACCCTGAAGTTCATC
TGCACCACCGGCAAGCTGCCCGTGCCCTGGCCCACCCTCGTGACCACCCTGACCTGGGGCGTGCAGTGCT
TCGCCCGCTACCCCGACCACATGAAGCAGCACGACTTCTTCAAGTCCGCCATGCCCGAAGGCTACGTCCA
GGAGCGCACCATCTTCTTCAAGGACGACGGCAACTACAAGACCCGCGCCGAGGTGAAGTTCGAGGGCGAC
ACCCTGGTGAACCGCATCGAGCTGAAGGGCATCGACTTCAAGGAGGACGGCAACATCCTGGGGCAC
